>Addgene plasmid #172194 | pEA03 | addgene full sequence | sequence record 338646 | Addgene NGS Result
AGGTAAGCTTGATATCGCGCGCTTCGTTCGGGACGAAGAGGTCGTGGGTTCAAATCCCGCCACCCCGACA
GAGAAACACCAGGTGAGGCAGACCGTAACGTTACGGTCTGCCTCACCTGTTTTCTGTGCGTGTCTATCTG
CGTGACTATCGCGCCGGACCCCGCTTGAAGATGCCGTCCATGACCACAGCGCCGGTCTGGATGACGGGCC
GGATCTGCTTCCGGTAGACCTCCTCAGTCACGGCCGTACCGGAGTGTCCGACGAGCCGGGAGATCTCTGC
AGGGAAGTTCCTATTCTCTAGAAAGTATAGGAACTTCGTCCACGACGCCCGTGATTTTGTAGCCCTGGCC
GACGGCCAGCAGGTAGGCCGACAGGCTCATGCCGGCCGCCGCCGCCTTTTCCTCAATCGCTCTTCGTTCG
TCTGGAAGGCAGTACACCTTGATAGGTGGGCTGCCCTTCCTGGTTGGCTTGGTTTCATCAGCCATCCGCT
TGCCCTCATCTGTTACGCCGGCGGTAGCCGGCCAGCCTCGCAGAGCAGGATTCCCGTTGAGCACCGCCAG
GTGCGAATAAGGGACAGTGAAGAAGGAACACCCGCTCGCGGGTGGGCCTACTTCACCTATCCTGCCCGGC
TGACGCCGTTGGATACACCAAGGAAAGTCTACACGAACCCTTTGGCAAAATCCTGTATATCGTGCGAAAA
AGGATGGATATACCGAAAAAATCGCTATAATGACCCCGAAGCAGGGTTATGCAGCGGAAAAGGGTACCAC
GTCGCGGTGAGTTCAGGCTTTTTCATATCTCATTGCCCCCGGACGAGCGTCTGCTCCGCCATTCGCCGTC
CGCCGTGCCAATCGGATCAGCCGTCCAAATGCGGGATTTTCGTTAGTCGGAGGCCAAACGGCATTGAGCG
TCAGCATATCATCAGCGAGCTGAAGAAAGACAATCCCCGATCCGCTCCACGTGTTGCCCCAGCAATCAGC
GCGACCTTGCCCCTCCAACGTCATCTCGTTCTCCGCTCATGAGCTCAGGCGCCGGGGGCGGTGTCCGGCG
GCCCCCAGAGGAACTGCGCCAGTTCCTCCGGATCGGTGAAGCCGGAGAGATCCAGCGGGGTCTCCTCGAA
CACCTCGAAGTCGTGCAGGAAGGTGAAGGCGAGCAGTTCGCGGGCGAAGTCCTCGGTCCGCTTCCACTGC
GCCCCGTCGAGCAGCGCGGCCAGGATCTCGCGGTCGCCCCGGAAGGCGTTGAGATGCAGTTGCACCAGGC
TGTAGCGGGAGTCTCCCGCATAGACGTCGGTGAAGTCGACGATCCCGGTGACCTCGGTCGCGGCCAGGTC
CACGAAGATGTTGGTCCCGTGCAGGTCGCCGTGGACGAACCGGGGTTCGCGGCCGGCCAGCAGCGTGTCC
ACGTCCGGCAGCCAGTCCTCCAGGCGGTCCAGCAGCCGGGGCGAGAGGTAGCCCCACCCGCGGTGGTCCT
CGACGGTCGCCGCGCGGCGTTCCCGCAGCAGTTCCGGGAAGACCTCGGAATGGGGGGTGAGCACGGTGTT
CCCGGTCAGCGGCACCCTGTGCAGCCGGCCGAGCACCCGGCCGAGTTCGCGGGCCAGGGCGAGCAGCGCG
TTCCGGTCGGTCGTGCCGTCCATCGCGGACCGCCAGGTGGTGCCGGTCATCCGGCTCATCACCAGGTAGG
GCCACGGCCAGGCTCCGGTGCCGGGCCGCAGCTCGCCGCGGCCGAGGAGGCGGGGCACCGGCACCGGGGC
GTCCGCCAGGACCGCGTACGCCTCCGACTCCGACGCGAGGCTCTCCGGACCGCACCAGTGCTCGCCGAAC
AGCTTGATCACCGGGCCGGGCTCGCCGACCAGTACGGGGTTGGTGCTCTCGCCGGGCACCCGCAGCACCG
GCGGCACCGGCAGCCCGAGCTCCTCCAGGGCTCGGCGGGCCAGCGGCTCCCAGAATTCCTGGTCGTTCCG
CAGGCTCGCGTAGGAATCATCCGAATCAATACGGTCGAGAAGTAACAGGGATTCTTGTGTCACGACATTG
CACTCCACCGCTGATGACATCAGTCGATCATAGCACGATCAACGGCACTGTTGCAAATAGTCGGTGGTGA
TAAACTTATCATCCCCTTTTGCTGATGGAGCTGCACATGAACCGGATCCCCTAGCGGAGTGTATACTGGC
TTACTATGTTGGCACTGATGAGGGTGTCAGTGAAGTGCTTCATGTGGCAGGAGAAAAAAGGCTGCACCGG
TGCGTCAGCAGAATATGTGATACAGGATATATTCCGCTTCCTCGCTCACTGACTCGCTACGCTCGGTCGT
TCGACTGCGGCGAGCGGAAATGGCTTACGAACGGGGCGGAGATTTCCTGGAAGATGCCAGGAAGATACTT
AACAGGGAAGTGAGAGGGCCGCGGCAAAGCCGTTTTTCCATAGGCTCCGCCCCCCTGACAAGCATCACGA
AATCTGACGCTCAAATCAGTGGTGGCGAAACCCGACAGGACTATAAAGATACCAGGCGTTTCCCCCTGGC
GGCTCCCTCGTGCGCTCTCCTGTTCCTGCCTTTCGGTTTACCGGTGTCATTCCGCTGTTATGGCCGCGTT
TGTCTCATTCCACGCCTGACACTCAGTTCCGGGTAGGCAGTTCGCTCCAAGCTGGACTGTATGCACGAAC
CCCCCGTTCAGTCCGACCGCTGCGCCTTATCCGGTAACTATCGTCTTGAGTCCAACCCGGAAAGACATGC
AAAAGCACCACTGGCAGCAGCCACTGGTAATTGATTTAGAGGAGTTAGTCTTGAAGTCATGCGCCGGTTA
AGGCTAAACTGAAAGGACAAGTTTTGGTGACTGCGCTCCTCCAAGCCAGTTACCTCGGTTCAAAGAGTTG
GTAGCTCAGAGAACCTTCGAAAAACCGCCCTGCAAGGCGGTTTTTTCGTTTTCAGAGCAAGAGATTACGC
GCAGACCAAAACGATCTCAAGAAGATCATCTTATTAATCAGATAAAATATTTCTAGATTTCAGTGCAATT
TATCTCTTCAAATGTAGCACCTGAAGTCAGCCCCATACGATATAAGTTGTGAAGTTCCTATTCTCTAGAA
AGTATAGGAACTTCATGCATATACCT
Features (pLannotate 1.2.2; 9 found; start..end, strand, type, name):
    284..317     +  protein_bind   FRT (minimal): supports FLP-mediated excision but not integration (Turan and Bode, 2011) FLP recombinase from the Saccharomyces cerevisiae 2μ plasmid
    318..485     -  CDS            traJ (fragment): oriT-recognizing protein; traJ
    518..627     -  oriT           oriT: incP origin of transfer
   1028..2020    -  CDS            hyg: KHYB_STRHY - Experimental evidence at protein level: Swiss-Prot protein existence level 1. The aminoglycoside phosphotransferases achieve inactivation of their antibiotic substrates by phosphorylation. From Streptomyces hygroscopicus.
   2021..2050    -  CDS            ApmR (fragment): aminoglycoside 3-N-acetyltransferase type IV ; aac(3)IV; confers resistance to apramycin (Paget and Davies, 1996)
   2152..2173    +  misc_feature   bom (fragment): basis of mobility region from pBR322
   2272..2327    -  rep_origin     RSF ori (fragment): Plasmids containing the RSF 1030 origin of replication can be propagated in E. coli cells that contain additional plasmids with compatible origins.
   2415..2960    -  rep_origin     p15A ori: Plasmids containing the medium-copy-number p15A origin of replication can be propagated in E. coli cells that contain a second plasmid with the ColE1 origin.
   3061..3094    +  protein_bind   FRT (minimal): supports FLP-mediated excision but not integration (Turan and Bode, 2011) FLP recombinase from the Saccharomyces cerevisiae 2μ plasmid
