[The description below was written by a language model from this plasmid's Addgene catalogue record and pLannotate feature annotations shown in this document.]
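Description:
pEA03 is a small (about 3.1 kb) suicide vector for genome engineering in Actinobacteria, derived from the modular Streptomyces vector pOSV805 by removing the integrase and amilCP chromoprotein modules. It replicates in E. coli from a p15A origin (recorded as low copy) and is selected with hygromycin through the hyg phosphotransferase gene from Streptomyces hygroscopicus. The short apramycin-resistance, RSF ori and bom matches in the annotation are only fragments and are probably remnants or similarity hits rather than functional parts. An incP oriT, with an adjacent traJ fragment, allows conjugative transfer from a suitable E. coli donor into actinobacterial recipients. With no integrase and no annotated actinobacterial replicon, the plasmid cannot persist there on its own.

The payload is a 286 bp synthetic insert carrying the minimal attR, the right attachment site of the pSAM2 site-specific recombination system, cloned between NsiI and PstI sites that are both retained. The automated feature table does not annotate attR itself. It does mark two minimal FRT sites in the same orientation that bracket either the oriT, resistance and origin modules or the short remaining segment; the record does not describe their use. The promoter driving hyg is not stated.

According to the record, once a fragment identical to a chromosomal region is cloned into pEA03, the plasmid integrates at that locus by homologous recombination and places attR in the genome. The associated work concerns marker-free genome engineering in Amycolatopsis with the pSAM2 system. This suggests that attR is meant to pair with a partner attachment site, so that pSAM2 recombination later excises the intervening DNA and the marker, though the record does not spell out that step.
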