Addgene plasmid #172194: pEA03
Purpose: Suicide vector carrying the site attR of the SSR system of pSAM2. This plasmid is integrated into the genome of Actinobacteria by HR when carrying a DNA fragment identical to a region of the genome.
Depositing lab: Jean-Luc Pernodet. Depositing organization: CNRS UMR 9198, institut de biologie intégrative de la cellule recherche. Publication: Marker-Free Genome Engineering in Amycolatopsis Using the pSAM2 Site-Specific Recombination System. Santos LDF, Caraty-Philippe L, Darbon E, Pernodet JL. Microorganisms. 2022 Apr 16;10(4). pii: microorganisms10040828. doi: 10.3390/microorganisms10040828. PubMed 35456877.
Backbone
  Vector backbone: pOSV805
  Backbone manufacturer: Aubry C. et al. Appl Environ Mic 2019. Modular and Integrative Vectors for Synthetic Biology Applications in Streptomyces spp
  Backbone size w/o insert (bp): 5835
  Total vector size (bp): 3104
  Modifications to backbone: No integrase and no amilCP modules
  Vector type: Bacterial Expression
Growth in bacteria
  Bacterial resistance: Hygromycin, 200 μg/mL
  Growth temperature: 37°C
  Growth strain: DH5alpha
  Copy number: Low Copy
Gene/Insert
  Gene/Insert name: attR (alt name: Right attachment site of pSAM2 (minimal attR site as defined in Raynal et al. 1998))
  Species: Synthetic
  Insert size (bp): 286
  Cloning method: Restriction Enzyme; 5′ cloning site NsiI (not destroyed); 3′ cloning site PstI (not destroyed)
  Sequencing primers: 5′ ATTTCAGTGCAATTTATCTCTTC
Terms and licenses: Academic/Nonprofit Terms; Industry Terms: Not Available to Industry
How to cite: pEA03 was a gift from Jean-Luc Pernodet (Addgene plasmid # 172194 ; http://n2t.net/addgene:172194 ; RRID:Addgene_172194)
